Addgene plasmid #39643: KHBD00548
Depositing lab: Bart Deplancke. Depositing organization: Swiss Federal Institute of Technology (EPFL). Publication: Automated protein-DNA interaction screening of Drosophila regulatory elements. Korneel Hens, Jean-Daniel Feuz, Alina Isakova, Antonina Lagovitina, Andreas Massouras, Julien Bryois, Patrick Callaerts, Susan E. Celniker, Bart Deplancke. Nat Methods. 2011 Oct 30;8(12):1065-70. 10.1038/nmeth.1763 PubMed 22037703.
Backbone
  Vector backbone: pDONR221
  Backbone manufacturer: Invitrogen
  Backbone size w/o insert (bp): 2536
  Vector type: Gateway DONR vector
Growth in bacteria
  Bacterial resistance: Kanamycin, 50 μg/mL
  Growth temperature: 37°C
  Growth strain: DH5alpha
  Copy number: High Copy
Gene/Insert
  Gene/Insert name: CG2956 (alt names: FBgn0003900; twi; twist)
  Species: D. melanogaster (fly)
  Insert size (bp): 1470
  Entrez Gene: twi (a.k.a. Dmel_CG2956, CG2956, DTwist, Dmel\CG2956, EC9, TWI, Tw, Twi, Twist, bHLHb17, dip5)
  Promoter: none
  Cloning method: Gateway Cloning
  Sequencing primers: 5′ M13-F20; 3′ M13R
Terms and licenses: Academic/Nonprofit Terms; Industry Terms: Not Available to Industry
Depositor comments: Please note that the ORFs in this collection were cloned open-ended (without a stop codon).
How to cite: KHBD00548 was a gift from Bart Deplancke (Addgene plasmid # 39643 ; http://n2t.net/addgene:39643 ; RRID:Addgene_39643)
