[The description below was written by a language model from this plasmid's Addgene catalogue record.]
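Description:
KHBD00548 is a Gateway entry clone built in the pDONR221 backbone (Invitrogen) that carries the open reading frame of the Drosophila melanogaster gene twist (twi, CG2956), which encodes a basic helix-loop-helix transcription factor. The recorded insert is about 1.47 kb in a backbone of roughly 2.5 kb once the donor cassette has been replaced. The plasmid is maintained at high copy in standard E. coli cloning strains under kanamycin selection. No feature table accompanies the record, so the details of individual elements are inferred only from the named backbone. A clone made by Gateway recombination into a pDONR vector normally has its insert flanked by attL sites, and M13 forward and reverse primer sites on either side are listed for sequence verification.

The record lists no promoter, which is consistent with the plasmid's role as a shuttle or archival clone rather than an expression construct. The twist coding sequence is not expected to be expressed from this vector. Instead, it is meant to be transferred by LR recombination into destination vectors that supply the promoter and any tags or fusion partners. The depositor notes that ORFs in this collection were cloned open-ended, without a stop codon, so the insert can be fused in frame to C-terminal tags or domains as well as N-terminal ones, and a destination vector must provide the termination codon. The clone belongs to a collection of Drosophila transcription factor ORFs assembled for automated screening of protein–DNA interactions at fly regulatory elements. It is a convenient source of the twist ORF for making expression or fusion constructs for such assays.
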