>Addgene plasmid #39643 | KHBD00548 | depositor partial sequence | sequence record 50083 | KHBD00548 sequence 1470 bps
[1470 nt withheld, positions 1-1470]
