>Addgene plasmid #39643 | KHBD00548 | addgene partial sequence | sequence record 52564 | M13-F20 5'-TGTAAAACGACGGCCAGT-3'
GATTTTATTTTGACTGATAGTGACCTGTTCGTTGCAACAAATTGATGAGCAATGCTTTTTTATAATGCCA
ACTTTGTACAAAAAAGTTGGCACC
[699 nt withheld, positions 95-793]
